>Addgene plasmid #31496 | GST-RB (654-752) | addgene partial sequence | sequence record 36350 | pGEX-5 5'-GGGCTGGCAAGCCACGTTTGGTG-3'
ATCTCAATCGGACTGGTTCGCGTGGATCCGTGTATCGGCTAGCCTATCTCCGGCTAAATACACTTTGTGA
ACGCCTTCTGTCTGAGCACCCAGAATTAGAACATATCATCTGGACCCTTTTCCAGCACACCCTGCAGAAT
GAGTATGAACTCATGAGAGACAGGCATTTGGACCAAATTATGATGTGTTCCATGTATGGCATATGCAAAG
TGAAGAATATAGACCTTAAATTCAAAATCATTGTAACAGCATACAAGGATCTTCCTCATGCTGTTCAGGA
GACATTCAAACGTGTTTTGATCAAAGAAGAGGAGTATGATTCTATTAGTCGAGCGGCCGCATCGTGACTG
ACTGACGATCTGCCTCGCGCGTTTCGGTGATGACGGTGAAAACCTCTGACACATGCAGCTCCCGGAGACG
GTCACAGCTTGTCTGTAAGCGGATGCCGGGAGCAGACAAGCCCGTCAGGGCGCGTCAGCGGGTGTTGGCG
GGTGTCGGGGCGCAGCCATGACCCAGTCACGTAGCGATAGCGGAGTGTATAATTCTTGAAGACGAAAGGG
CCTCGTGATACGCCTATTTTTATAGGTTAATGTCATGATAATAATGGTTTCTTAGACGTCAGGTGGCACT
TTTCGGGGAAATGTGCGCGGAACCCCTATTTGTTTATTTTTCTAAATACATTCAAATATGTATCCGCTCA
TGAGACAATAACCCTGATAAATGCTTCAATAATATTGAAAAAGGAAGAGTATGAGTATTCAACATTTCCG
TGTCGCCCTTATTCCCTTTTTTGCGGCATTTTGCCTTCCTGTTTTTGCTCACCCAGAAACGCTGGTGAAA
GTAAAAGATGCTGAAGATCAGTTGGGGTGCACGAGTGGGTTACATCGAACTGGATCTCAACAGCGGTAAG
ATCCTTGAGAGTTTCGCCCCGAAAACGTTTCCAATGATGAGCANTTANTNNNNTGNGNTACCGTGCCGNA
ANAGNACCAAAAACAN
