[The description below was written by a language model from this plasmid's Addgene catalogue record.]
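Description:
GST-RB (654-752) is a bacterial expression plasmid built on a pGEX backbone of roughly 5 kb, designed to produce a fragment of the human retinoblastoma tumor suppressor protein (RB1) as a glutathione S-transferase fusion in E. coli. It is maintained as a high-copy plasmid under ampicillin selection. The record gives no feature table, so the promoter, origin of replication and any protease cleavage site between GST and the insert are not explicitly stated. pGEX-family vectors generally drive expression from an IPTG-inducible tac promoter with a plasmid-borne lacI repressor, but the exact pGEX variant used here is not specified.

The insert is a 294 bp segment of human RB1 encoding amino acids 654 to 752, cloned between BamHI and SalI sites that both remain intact, so the fragment can be excised or exchanged. The GST moiety is supplied by the backbone and sits at the N terminus of the RB fragment, which allows the fusion protein to be captured on glutathione affinity resin and provides a handle for pull-down experiments.

The plasmid is associated with work on methylation of RB by the lysine methyltransferase SMYD2. A defined, truncated GST-RB fragment of this kind suits use as a recombinant substrate in in vitro modification assays, where a series of sub-fragments can help narrow down which region of the protein carries a modified residue. It would also suit binding studies with RB-interacting proteins. The record does not state the specific role this fragment played in that work.
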