Addgene plasmid #31496: GST-RB (654-752)
Depositing lab: Julien Sage. Depositing organization: Stanford University. Publication: Methylation of the retinoblastoma tumor suppressor by SMYD2. Saddic LA, West LE, Aslanian A, Yates JR, Rubin SM, Gozani O, Sage J. J Biol Chem. 2010 Nov 26. 285(48):37733-40. 10.1074/jbc.M110.137612 PubMed 20870719.
Backbone
  Vector backbone: pGEX
  Backbone manufacturer: Amersham
  Backbone size w/o insert (bp): 5000
  Vector type: Bacterial Expression
Growth in bacteria
  Bacterial resistance: Ampicillin, 100 μg/mL
  Growth temperature: 37°C
  Growth strain: DH5alpha
  Copy number: High Copy
Gene/Insert
  Gene/Insert name: RB
  Species: H. sapiens (human)
  Insert size (bp): 294
  Mutation: Contains amino acids 654-752
  Entrez Gene: RB1 (a.k.a. OSRC, PPP1R130, RB, p105-Rb, p110-RB1, pRb, pp110)
  Tag / fusion protein: GST (N terminal on backbone)
  Cloning method: Restriction Enzyme; 5′ cloning site BamHI (not destroyed); 3′ cloning site SalI (not destroyed)
  Sequencing primers: 5′ pGEX5'
Terms and licenses: Academic/Nonprofit Terms; Industry Terms: Not Available to Industry
How to cite: GST-RB (654-752) was a gift from Julien Sage (Addgene plasmid # 31496 ; http://n2t.net/addgene:31496 ; RRID:Addgene_31496)
